>Addgene plasmid #200017 | pCDNA4.TO_ORF18_TurboID_3xHA | addgene full sequence | sequence record 391760 | Addgene NGS Result
GACGGATCGGGAGATCTCCCGATCCCCTATGGTGCACTCTCAGTACAATCTGCTCTGATGCCGCATAGTT
AAGCCAGTATCTGCTCCCTGCTTGTGTGTTGGAGGTCGCTGAGTAGTGCGCGAGCAAAATTTAAGCTACA
ACAAGGCAAGGCTTGACCGACAATTGCATGAAGAATCTGCTTAGGGTTAGGCGTTTTGCGCTGCTTCGCG
ATGTACGGGCCAGATATACGCGTTGACATTGATTATTGACTAGTTATTAATAGTAATCAATTACGGGGTC
ATTAGTTCATAGCCCATATATGGAGTTCCGCGTTACATAACTTACGGTAAATGGCCCGCCTGGCTGACCG
CCCAACGACCCCCGCCCATTGACGTCAATAATGACGTATGTTCCCATAGTAACGCCAATAGGGACTTTCC
ATTGACGTCAATGGGTGGAGTATTTACGGTAAACTGCCCACTTGGCAGTACATCAAGTGTATCATATGCC
AAGTACGCCCCCTATTGACGTCAATGACGGTAAATGGCCCGCCTGGCATTATGCCCAGTACATGACCTTA
TGGGACTTTCCTACTTGGCAGTACATCTACGTATTAGTCATCGCTATTACCATGGTGATGCGGTTTTGGC
AGTACATCAATGGGCGTGGATAGCGGTTTGACTCACGGGGATTTCCAAGTCTCCACCCCATTGACGTCAA
TGGGAGTTTGTTTTGGCACCAAAATCAACGGGACTTTCCAAAATGTCGTAACAACTCCGCCCCATTGACG
CAAATGGGCGGTAGGCGTGTACGGTGGGAGGTCTATATAAGCAGAGCTCTCCCTATCAGTGATAGAGATC
TCCCTATCAGTGATAGAGATCGTCGACGAGCTCGTTTAGTGAACCGTCAGATCGCCTGGAGACGCCATCC
ACGCTGTTTTGACCTCCATAGAAGACACCGGGACCGATCCAGCCTCCGGACTCTAGCGTTTAAACTTAAG
CTTGGTACCGAGCTCGGATCATGCTCGGAAAATACGTGTGTGAGACCGAGCCGCTGAGCCCGGGGCTTAG
GAGGCTCATGTGGCGCTTTTTGCAAAATAAGAATTTAAATACATTCCACGCCCAAGAGCTGCGTTTTATT
CATTTGGTTCTCTGCAGGATGTACAATTTCGGTCTAAATGTGTACCTGTTAAGGGAGGCTACTGCCAATG
CCGGGACCTACGACGAGGTGGTCCTGGGACGCAAGGTTCCTGCGGAGGTGTGGAAGCTCGTGTACGATGG
GCTCGAGGAGATGGGCGTGTCAAGTGAGATGCTGCTGTGTGAGGCATACCGGGACAGCCTCTGGATGCAC
TTGAACGATAAGGTGGGGCTCTTGAGGGGCCTGGCGAATTATCTGTTTCACCGGCTAGGGGTCACCCACG
ACGTTCGCATCGCCCCGGAAAACCTGGTGGACGGAAACTTTTTGTTTAATCTGGGAAGTGTGCTCCCCTG
CAGGCTGCTCCTTGCGGCGGGCTACTGCCTCGCCTTTTGGGGCAGCGATGAACACGAACGCTGGGTGCGC
TTCTTCGCCCAGAAGCTTTTCATTTGCTACCTGATAGTCTCCGGGCGTCTTATGACACAGAGGTCTCTGC
TAGTTTGGGCCAGCGAAACGGGCTATCCCGGTCCGGTGGAGGCAGTCTGTCGCGACATCCGCTCCATGTA
CGGCATACGAACGTATGCGGTCTCGGGTTATCTTCCGGCTCCGTCCGAAGCGCAGCTGGCCTACCTTGGT
GCGTTTAACAACAACGCGGTTGGGTCAGGCGGCTCTGGTGGCTCCGGAGCCAAAGACAATACTGTGCCTC
TGAAGCTGATCGCTCTCCTGGCTAATGGCGAGTTCCATAGTGGCGAACAGCTGGGAGAAACCCTGGGCAT
GTCCAGGGCCGCTATCAACAAGCACATTCAGACTCTGCGCGACTGGGGCGTGGACGTGTTCACCGTGCCC
GGAAAGGGCTACTCTCTGCCCGAGCCTATCCCGCTGCTGAACGCTAAACAGATTCTGGGACAGCTGGACG
GCGGGAGCGTGGCAGTCCTGCCTGTGGTCGACTCCACCAATCAGTACCTGCTGGATCGAATCGGCGAGCT
GAAGAGTGGGGATGCTTGCATTGCAGAATATCAGCAGGCAGGGAGAGGAAGCAGAGGGAGGAAATGGTTC
TCTCCTTTTGGAGCTAACCTGTACCTGAGTATGTTTTGGCGCCTGAAGCGGGGACCAGCAGCAATCGGCC
TGGGCCCGGTCATCGGAATTGTCATGGCAGAAGCGCTGCGAAAGCTGGGAGCAGACAAGGTGCGAGTCAA
ATGGCCCAATGACCTGTATCTGCAGGATAGAAAGCTGGCAGGCATCCTGGTGGAGCTGGCCGGAATAACA
GGCGATGCTGCACAGATCGTCATTGGCGCCGGGATTAACGTGGCTATGAGGCGCGTGGAGGAAAGCGTGG
TCAATCAGGGCTGGATCACACTGCAGGAAGCAGGGATTAACCTGGACAGGAATACTCTGGCCGCTACGCT
GATCCGAGAGCTGCGGGCAGCCCTGGAACTGTTCGAGCAGGAAGGCCTGGCTCCATATCTGCCACGGTGG
GAGAAGCTGGATAACTTCATCAATAGACCCGTGAAGCTGATCATTGGGGACAAAGAGATTTTCGGGATTA
GCCGGGGGATTGATAAACAGGGAGCCCTGCTGCTGGAACAGGACGGAGTTATCAAACCCTGGATGGGCGG
AGAAATCAGTCTGCGGTCTGCCGAAAAGTCGCGGCCGCTCGAGGGAGGCGGTGGATACCCGTATGATGTT
CCGGATTACGCTGGCTATCCCTACGACGTGCCCGACTATGCCGGGTACCCCTATGACGTCCCAGACTACG
CAGGGCCCGTTTAAACCCGCTGATCAGCCTCGACTGTGCCTTCTAGTTGCCAGCCATCTGTTGTTTGCCC
CTCCCCCGTGCCTTCCTTGACCCTGGAAGGTGCCACTCCCACTGTCCTTTCCTAATAAAATGAGGAAATT
GCATCGCATTGTCTGAGTAGGTGTCATTCTATTCTGGGGGGTGGGGTGGGGCAGGACAGCAAGGGGGAGG
ATTGGGAAGACAATAGCAGGCATGCTGGGGATGCGGTGGGCTCTATGGCTTCTGAGGCGGAAAGAACCAG
CTGGGGCTCTAGGGGGTATCCCC
[124 nt withheld, positions 3174-3297]
C
[91 nt withheld, positions 3299-3389]
A
[49 nt withheld, positions 3391-3439]
CCTTTGACGTTGGAGTCCACGTTCTTT
[37 nt withheld, positions 3467-3503]
ACCCTATCTCGGTCTATTCTTTTGATTTATAAGGGATTTTGCCGATTTCGGCCTATTGGTTAAAAAATGA
GCTGATTTAACAAAAATTTAACGCGAATTAATTCTGTGGAATGTGTGTCAGTTAGGGTGTGGAAAGTCCC
CAGGCTCCCCAGCAGGCAGAAGTATGCAAAGCATGCATCTCAATTAGTCAGCAACCAGGTGTGGAAAGTC
CCCAGGCTCCCCAGCAGGCAGAAGTATGCAAAGCATGCATCTCAATTAGTCAGCAACCATAGTCCCGCCC
CTAACTCCGCCCATCCCGCCCCTAACTCCGCCCAGTTCCGCCCATTCTCCGCCCCATGGCTGACTAATTT
TTTTTATTTATGCAGAGGCCGAGGCCGCCTCTGCCTCTGAGCTATTCCAGAAGTAGTGAGGAGGCTTTTT
TGGAGGCCTAGGCTTTTGCAAAAAGCTCCCGGGAGCTTGTATATCCATTTTCGGATCTGATCAGCACGTG
TTGACAATTAATCATCGGCATAGTATATCGGCATAGTATAATACGACAAGGTGAGGAACTAAACCATGGC
CAAGTTGACCAGTGCCGTTCCGGTGCTCACCGCGCGCGACGTCGCCGGAGCGGTCGAGTTCTGGACCGAC
CGGCTCGGGTTCTCCCGGGACTTCGTGGAGGACGACTTCGCCGGTGTGGTCCGGGACGACGTGACCCTGT
TCATCAGCGCGGTCCAGGACCAGGTGGTGCCGGACAACACCCTGGCCTGGGTGTGGGTGCGCGGCCTGGA
CGAGCTGTACGCCGAGTGGTCGGAGGTCGTGTCCACGAACTTCCGGGACGCCTCCGGGCCGGCCATGACC
GAGATCGGCGAGCAGCCGTGGGGGCGGGAGTTCGCCCTGCGCGACCCGGCCGGCAACTGCGTGCACTTCG
TGGCCGAGGAGCAGGACTGACACGTGCTACGAGATTTCGATTCCACCGCCGCCTTCTATGAAAGGTTGGG
CTTCGGAATCGTTTTCCGGGACGCCGGCTGGATGATCCTCCAGCGCGGGGATCTCATGCTGGAGTTCTTC
GCCCACCCCAACTTGTTTATTGCAGCTTATAATGGTTACAAATAAAGCAATAGCATCACAAATTTCACAA
ATAAAGCATTTTTTTCACTGCATTCTAGTTGTGGTTTGTCCAAACTCATCAATGTATCTTATCATGTCTG
TATACCGTCGACCTCTAGCTAGAGCTTGGCGTAATCATGGTCATAGCTGTTTCCTGTGTGAAATTGTTAT
CCGCTCACAATTCCACACAACATACGAGCCGGAAGCATAAAGTGTAAAGCCTGGGGTGCCTAATGAGTGA
GCTAACTCACATTAATTGCGTTGCGCTCACTGCCCGCTTTCCAGTCGGGAAACCTGTCGTGCCAGCTGCA
TTAATGAATCGGCCAACGCGCGGGGAGAGGCGGTTTGCGTATTGGGCGCTCTTCCGCTTCCTCGCTCACT
GACTCGCTGCGCTCGGTCGTTCGGCTGCGGCGAGCGGTATCAGCTCACTCAAAGGCGGTAATACGGTTAT
CCACAGAATCAGGGGATAACGCAGGAAAGAACATGTGAGCAAAAGGCCAGCAAAAGGCCAGGAACCGTAA
AAAGGCCGCGTTGCTGGCGTTTTTCCATAGGCTCCGCCCCCCTGACGAGCATCACAAAAATCGACGCTCA
AGTCAGAGGTGGCGAAACCCGACAGGACTATAAAGATACCAGGCGTTTCCCCCTGGAAGCTCCCTCGTGC
GCTCTCCTGTTCCGACCCTGCCGCTTACCGGATACCTGTCCGCCTTTCTCCCTTCGGGAAGCGTGGCGCT
TTCTCATAGCTCACGCTGTAGGTATCTCAGTTCGGTGTAGGTCGTTCGCTCCAAGCTGGGCTGTGTGCAC
GAACCCCCCGTTCAGCCCGACCGCTGCGCCTTATCCGGTAACTATCGTCTTGAGTCCAACCCGGTAAGAC
ACGACTTATCGCCACTGGCAGCAGCCACTGGTAACAGGATTAGCAGAGCGAGGTATGTAGGCGGTGCTAC
AGAGTTCTTGAAGTGGTGGCCTAACTACGGCTACACTAGAAGAACAGTATTTGGTATCTGCGCTCTGCTG
AAGCCAGTTACCTTCGGAAAAAGAGTTGGTAGCTCTTGATCCGGCAAACAAACCACCGCTGGTAGCGGTG
GTTTTTTTGTTTGCAAGCAGCAGATTACGCGCAGAAAAAAAGGATCTCAAGAAGATCCTTTGATCTTTTC
TACGGGGTCTGACGCTCAGTGGAACGAAAACTCACGTTAAGGGATTTTGGTCATGAGATTATCAAAAAGG
ATCTTCACCTAGATCCTTTTAAATTAAAAATGAAGTTTTAAATCAATCTAAAGTATATATGAGTAAACTT
GGTCTGACAGTTACCAATGCTTAATCAGTGAGGCACCTATCTCAGCGATCTGTCTATTTCGTTCATCCAT
AGTTGCCTGACTCCCCGTCGTGTAGATAACTACGATACGGGAGGGCTTACCATCTGGCCCCAGTGCTGCA
ATGATACCGCGAGACCCACGCTCACCGGCTCCAGATTTATCAGCAATAAACCAGCCAGCCGGAAGGGCCG
AGCGCAGAAGTGGTCCTGCAACTTTATCCGCCTCCATCCAGTCTATTAATTGTTGCCGGGAAGCTAGAGT
AAGTAGTTCGCCAGTTAATAGTTTGCGCAACGTTGTTGCCATTGCTACAGGCATCGTGGTGTCACGCTCG
TCGTTTGGTATGGCTTCATTCAGCTCCGGTTCCCAACGATCAAGGCGAGTTACATGATCCCCCATGTTGT
GCAAAAAAGCGGTTAGCTCCTTCGGTCCTCCGATCGTTGTCAGAAGTAAGTTGGCCGCAGTGTTATCACT
CATGGTTATGGCAGCACTGCATAATTCTCTTACTGTCATGCCATCCGTAAGATGCTTTTCTGTGACTGGT
GAGTACTCAACCAAGTCATTCTGAGAATAGTGTATGCGGCGACCGAGTTGCTCTTGCCCGGCGTCAATAC
GGGATAATACCGCGCCACATAGCAGAACTTTAAAAGTGCTCATCATTGGAAAACGTTCTTCGGGGCGAAA
ACTCTCAAGGATCTTACCGCTGTTGAGATCCAGTTCGATGTAACCCACTCGTGCACCCAACTGATCTTCA
GCATCTTTTACTTTCACCAGCGTTTCTGGGTGAGCAAAAACAGGAAGGCAAAATGCCGCAAAAAAGGGAA
TAAGGGCGACACGGAAATGTTGAATACTCATACTCTTCCTTTTTCAATATTATTGAAGCATTTATCAGGG
TTATTGTCTCATGAGCGGATACATATTTGAATGTATTTAGAAAAATAAACAAATAGGGGTTCCGCGCACA
TTTCCCCGAAAAGTGCCACCTGACGTC
Features (pLannotate 1.2.2; 23 found; start..end, strand, type, name):
     28..80      -  misc_feature   bom (fragment): basis of mobility region from pBR322
    235..614     +  enhancer       CMV enhancer: human cytomegalovirus immediate early enhancer
    615..818     +  promoter       CMV promoter: human cytomegalovirus (CMV) immediate early promoter
    820..839     +  promoter       PLtetO-1 promoter (fragment): modified phage lambda PL promoter with tet operator sites (Lutz and Bujard, 1997)
    841..860     +  promoter       PLtetO-1 promoter (fragment): modified phage lambda PL promoter with tet operator sites (Lutz and Bujard, 1997)
    868..901     +  promoter       TRE3GV promoter (fragment): 3rd-generation Tet-responsive promoter that can be activated by binding of Tet-On® 3G, optimized for retroviral and lentiviral vectors
   1001..1771    +  CDS            ORF18: UL79_HHV8P - Protein inferred from homology: Swiss-Prot protein existence level 3. Plays a role in the expression of late transcripts bridging viral DNA replication and late gene expression during infection. From Human herpesvirus 8 type P (isolate GK18) (HHV-8) (Kaposi's sarcoma-associated herpesvirus).
   1802..2758    +  CDS            TurboID: mutant of the E. coli biotin ligase BioID engineered for improved catalytic efficiency (Branon et al., 2018)
   2904..3128    +  polyA_signal   bGH poly(A) signal: bovine growth hormone polyadenylation signal
   3132..3153    +  promoter       SV40 promoter (fragment): SV40 enhancer and early promoter
   3174..3602    +  rep_origin     f1 ori (sequence partly withheld): f1 bacteriophage origin of replication; arrow indicates direction of (+) strand synthesis
   3616..3945    +  promoter       SV40 promoter: SV40 enhancer and early promoter
   3993..4040    +  promoter       EM7 promoter: synthetic bacterial promoter&nbsp
   4059..4433    +  CDS            BleoR: antibiotic-binding protein; Sh ble from Streptoalloteichus hindustanus; confers resistance to bleomycin, phleomycin, and Zeocin™
   4443..4568    +  CDS            ble (fragment): BLE_KLEPN - Experimental evidence at protein level: Swiss-Prot protein existence level 1. Binding protein with a strong affinity to the bleomycin family of antibiotics. Binds to CL990; an antimitotic-antibiotic compound. From Klebsiella pneumoniae.
   4563..4684    +  polyA_signal   SV40 poly(A) signal: SV40 polyadenylation signal
   4757..4773    -  protein_bind   lac operator: The lac repressor binds to the lac operator to inhibit transcription in E. coli. This inhibition can be relieved by adding lactose or isopropyl-β-D-thiogalactopyranoside (IPTG). lac repressor encoded by lacI
   4781..4811    -  promoter       lac promoter: promoter for the E. coli lac operon
   4826..4847    -  protein_bind   CAP binding site: CAP binding activates transcription in the presence of cAMP. E. coli catabolite activator protein
   4860..4952    -  CDS            lacI (fragment): lac repressor; lacI; The lac repressor binds to the lac operator to inhibit transcription in E. coli. This inhibition can be relieved by adding lactose or isopropyl-β-D-thiogalactopyranoside (IPTG).
   5135..5723    -  rep_origin     ori: high-copy-number ColE1/pMB1/pBR322/pUC origin of replication
   5894..6754    -  CDS            AmpR: β-lactamase; bla; confers resistance to ampicillin, carbenicillin, and related antibiotics
   6755..6859    -  promoter       AmpR promoter: bla
