[The description below was written by a language model from this plasmid's Addgene catalogue record and pLannotate feature annotations shown in this document.]
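Description:
pCDNA4.TO_ORF18_TurboID_3xHA is a mammalian expression plasmid built on the pCDNA4.TO backbone, about 6.9 kb in total, that expresses the Kaposi's sarcoma-associated herpesvirus (HHV-8) protein ORF18 fused at its C terminus to TurboID and a 3xHA tag. It is maintained in E. coli through a high-copy ColE1/pUC-type origin with ampicillin selection from the β-lactamase gene, and it also carries an f1 phage origin. A second cassette places the Sh ble (BleoR) gene under tandem SV40 early and EM7 promoters with an SV40 polyadenylation signal. This cassette provides Zeocin/bleomycin-family resistance, which can be used to select transfected mammalian cells.

The fusion is driven by the CMV immediate-early enhancer and promoter and terminated by the bovine growth hormone poly(A) signal. Short matches to tet operator-containing promoters sit immediately downstream of the CMV promoter. These are consistent with the tet operator sites implied by the "TO" backbone name, which would allow tetracycline-regulated expression in cells that supply the Tet repressor and constitutive expression in cells that do not. ORF18 is annotated as a UL79-family protein involved in late viral transcript expression, linking viral DNA replication to late gene expression. TurboID is an engineered, highly active E. coli biotin ligase that biotinylates nearby proteins, so the fusion is suited to proximity labelling of ORF18-associated factors. The HA epitopes would allow detection or pull-down of the bait; they are listed in the catalogue entry but not separately annotated in the feature table.
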