Addgene plasmid #200017: pCDNA4.TO_ORF18_TurboID_3xHA
Purpose: Expresses KSHV protein ORF18 fused at the C-terminal to TurboID-3xHA
Depositing lab: Britt Glaunsinger. Depositing organization: University of California, Berkeley. Publication: The viral packaging motor potentiates Kaposi's sarcoma-associated herpesvirus gene expression late in infection. McCollum CO, Didychuk AL, Liu D, Murray-Nerger LA, Cristea IM, Glaunsinger BA. PLoS Pathog. 2023 Apr 17;19(4):e1011163. doi: 10.1371/journal.ppat.1011163. eCollection 2023 Apr. PubMed 37068108.
Backbone
  Vector backbone: pCDNA4.TO
  Backbone manufacturer: Clonetech
  Backbone size w/o insert (bp): 5003
  Total vector size (bp): 6885
  Vector type: Mammalian Expression
Growth in bacteria
  Bacterial resistance: Ampicillin, 100 μg/mL
  Growth temperature: 37°C
  Growth strain: DH5alpha
  Copy number: High Copy
Gene/Insert
  Gene/Insert name: ORF18
  Species: Kaposi's Sarcoma Associated Herpesvirus (HHV-8)
  Insert size (bp): 1884
  Promoter: CMV
  Tag / fusion protein: TurboID-3xHA (C terminal on insert)
  Cloning method: Ligation Independent Cloning
  Sequencing primers: 5′ TACCGAGCTCGGATCatgctcggaaaatacgtgtgtgag; 3′ AAACAACAGATGGCTGGCAACTAGAAGGCAC
Terms and licenses: Academic/Nonprofit Terms; Industry Terms: Not Available to Industry
Depositor comments: Please visit https://doi.org/10.1101/2023.01.29.526158 for bioRxiv preprint.
How to cite: pCDNA4.TO_ORF18_TurboID_3xHA was a gift from Britt Glaunsinger (Addgene plasmid # 200017 ; http://n2t.net/addgene:200017 ; RRID:Addgene_200017)
